Addgene plasmid #224239: pET28a_HCK
Purpose: Expression of human HCK Kinase in E. coli
Depositing lab: Andrew Mesecar. Depositing organization: Purdue University.
Backbone
  Vector backbone: pET28a
  Backbone manufacturer: Genscript
  Backbone size w/o insert (bp): 5367
  Vector type: Bacterial Expression
Growth in bacteria
  Bacterial resistance: Kanamycin, 50 μg/mL
  Growth temperature: 37°C
  Growth strain: DH5alpha
  Copy number: Low Copy
Gene/Insert
  Gene/Insert name: hck (alt name: AIPCV, JTK9, p59Hck, p61Hck)
  Species: H. sapiens (human)
  Insert size (bp): 1941
  Entrez Gene: HCK (a.k.a. AIPCV, JTK9, p59Hck, p61Hck)
  Promoter: T7 promotor
  Tag / fusion protein: 6xHis-TEV (N terminal on insert); 6xHis (C terminal on insert)
  Cloning method: Unknown
  Sequencing primers: 5′ T7, M13_fw; 3′ M13_ter
Resource information
  A portion of this plasmid was derived from a plasmid made by: Genscript
Terms and licenses: Academic/Nonprofit Terms; Industry Terms: Not Available to Industry
How to cite: pET28a_HCK was a gift from Andrew Mesecar (Addgene plasmid # 224239 ; http://n2t.net/addgene:224239 ; RRID:Addgene_224239)
