[The description below was written by a language model from this plasmid's Addgene catalogue record and pLannotate feature annotations shown in this document.]
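Description:
pET28a_HCK is a bacterial expression plasmid built on the pET28a backbone for producing the human non-receptor tyrosine kinase HCK in E. coli. It is selected with kanamycin through the aph(3')-Ia KanR gene and replicates from a ColE1/pBR322-type origin. That origin is accompanied by the rop gene and the bom region, which is consistent with the low copy number given in the catalogue entry. An f1 origin is also present. The short TcR fragments, the AmpR promoter fragment and the YPB1 open reading frame in the annotation appear to be backbone remnants rather than functional parts.

The expression cassette follows the standard pET design. A T7 promoter is followed directly by a lac operator and the phage T7 gene 10 ribosome binding site, and a T7 terminator closes the unit. The plasmid also carries lacI under its own promoter. Transcription therefore needs a host that supplies T7 RNA polymerase, and it stays repressed until induction with IPTG or lactose.

The coding region starts with an N-terminal 6xHis tag and a TEV protease cleavage site; the tool labels these as capTEV fragments. The HCK sequence follows, and a C-terminal His tag comes after it. The two tags allow metal-affinity purification, and the N-terminal one can be removed with TEV protease.

The HCK match is annotated as a fragment of about 1.35 kb, which is shorter than the 1941 bp insert size in the catalogue. The construct may therefore encode a truncated form of the kinase, but the record does not state the domain boundaries. Its stated purpose is recombinant expression of human HCK, and no further applications are recorded.
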