Features (pLannotate 1.2.2; 21 found; start..end, strand, type, name):
     14..30      +  CDS            capTEV™ (fragment): composite tag for in vivo biotinylation, TEV protease cleavage, and 6xHis tagging
     40..60      +  CDS            capTEV™ (fragment): composite tag for in vivo biotinylation, TEV protease cleavage, and 6xHis tagging
     68..1417    +  CDS            HCK (fragment): HCK_HUMAN - Experimental evidence at protein level: Swiss-Prot protein existence level 1. Non-receptor tyrosine-protein kinase found in hematopoietic cells that transmits signals from cell surface receptors and plays an important role in the regulation of innate immune responses, including neutrophil, monocyte, macrophage and mast cell functions, phagocytosis, cell survival and proliferation, cell adhesion and migration. Acts downstream of receptors that bind the Fc region of immunoglobulins, such as FCGR1A and FCGR2A, but also CSF3R, PLAUR, the receptors for IFNG, IL2, IL6 and IL8, and integr
   1424..1441    +  CDS            9xHis (fragment): 9xHis affinity tag
   1451..1500    +  CDS            SET1 (fragment): solubility-enhancement tag derived from T7 phage gene 10B
   1508..1555    +  terminator     T7 terminator: transcription terminator for bacteriophage T7 RNA polymerase
   1592..2020    +  rep_origin     f1 ori (sequence partly withheld): f1 bacteriophage origin of replication; arrow indicates direction of (+) strand synthesis
   2073..2130    +  promoter       AmpR promoter (fragment): bla
   2139..2954    -  CDS            KanR: aminoglycoside phosphotransferase; aph(3')-Ia; confers resistance to kanamycin in bacteria or G418 (Geneticin®) in eukaryotes
   3076..3664    +  rep_origin     ori: high-copy-number ColE1/pMB1/pBR322/pUC origin of replication
   3850..3989    -  misc_feature   bom: basis of mobility region from pBR322
   4091..4282    -  CDS            rop: Rop protein, which maintains plasmids at low copy number; rop
   4299..4679    +  CDS            YPB1_ECOLX: Protein predicted: Swiss-Prot protein existence level 4. From Escherichia coli.
   4751..5042    -  CDS            TcR (fragment): tetracycline efflux protein; tet; confers resistance to tetracycline
   5057..5078    -  protein_bind   CAP binding site: CAP binding activates transcription in the presence of cAMP. E. coli catabolite activator protein
   5091..6173    -  CDS            lacI: lac repressor; lacI; The lac repressor binds to the lac operator to inhibit transcription in E. coli. This inhibition can be relieved by adding lactose or isopropyl-β-D-thiogalactopyranoside (IPTG).
   6174..6251    -  promoter       lacI promoter: lacI
   6259..6538    -  CDS            TcR (fragment): tetracycline efflux protein; tet; confers resistance to tetracycline
   6560..6578    +  promoter       T7 promoter: promoter for bacteriophage T7 RNA polymerase
   6579..6603    +  protein_bind   lac operator: The lac repressor binds to the lac operator to inhibit transcription in E. coli. This inhibition can be relieved by adding lactose or isopropyl-β-D-thiogalactopyranoside (IPTG). lac repressor encoded by lacI
   6618..6640    +  RBS            RBS: efficient ribosome binding site from bacteriophage T7 gene 10 (Olins and Rangwala, 1989)
>Addgene plasmid #224239 | pET28a_HCK | addgene full sequence | sequence record 459258 | Addgene NGS Result
CATGGGCAGCAGCCATCATCATCATCATCACAGCAGCGGCGAGAATCTTTATTTTCAGGGCCATATGATA
ATTGTAGTTGCTCTATACGATTATGAAGCGATTCATCATGAAGATCTGTCGTTCCAGAAGGGCGATCAGA
TGGTCGTGTTGGAGGAAAGCGGTGAATGGTGGAAAGCACGTTCCTTGGCCACCCGTAAGGAGGGCTATAT
CCCGAGCAACTACGTTGCGCGCGTTGACAGCCTTGAGACTGAAGAGTGGTTTTTCAAAGGCATTAGCCGT
AAGGACGCGGAACGTCAGCTGCTGGCTCCGGGTAATATGCTGGGTTCGTTCATGATCCGCGACTCCGAAA
CCACCAAGGGTAGCTATAGCTTGTCTGTTCGTGACTACGATCCGCGCCAAGGTGATACCGTGAAACACTA
CAAAATCAGAACCCTGGACAACGGCGGTTTTTATATTTCCCCGCGTTCTACGTTTAGCACGCTCCAAGAG
CTGGTGGATCACTACAAGAAAGGCAACGATGGTCTGTGTCAAAAGCTGAGCGTTCCGTGCATGTCTAGCA
AACCACAGAAGCCGTGGGAGAAAGACCATATGCTCGAGGCTTGGGAAATACCCAGGGAGTCACTAAAACT
TGAGAAAAAGTTAGGTGCGGGTCAATTTGGTGAAGTTTGGATGGCGACGTACAACAAACACACCAAGGTG
GCAGTTAAGACGATGAAGCCGGGCTCTATGTCCGTGGAAGCGTTTCTGGCAGAAGCGAACGTAATGAAAA
CCCTGCAACATGATAAATTGGTCAAGTTGCACGCCGTGGTGACCAAAGAGCCGATCTACATCATCACCGA
ATTTATGGCGAAGGGTAGCTTACTGGACTTCCTGAAAAGCGACGAAGGCTCCAAACAGCCGCTGCCGAAA
CTGATCGATTTTAGCGCGCAGATTGCGGAGGGTATGGCGTTCATCGAGCAGCGTAATTATATCCATCGTG
ATCTGCGTGCGGCAAATATCCTGGTGAGCGCGAGCTTGGTCTGTAAAATCGCCGATTTCGGCCTGGCTCG
TGTTATCGAAGATAATGAATACACGGCTCGTGAAGGCGCTAAGTTCCCGATCAAGTGGACCGCACCGGAG
GCGATTAACTTTGGCTCTTTCACCATTAAGTCCGACGTTTGGTCGTTCGGCATTTTGCTGATGGAAATTG
TTACCTATGGTCGTATTCCGTATCCGGGTATGTCAAATCCGGAGGTGATCCGCGCCCTGGAGCGTGGTTA
CCGCATGCCGCGTCCGGAGAACTGCCCGGAAGAGCTGTATAACATTATGATGCGCTGCTGGAAAAACAGA
CCAGAGGAGCGCCCTACATTTGAATACATTCAGAGCGTTCTGGACGACTTCTACACCGCTACTGAGAGCC
AGTATCAGCAACAACCGCTCGAGCACCACCACCACCACCACTGAGATCCGGCTGCTAACAAAGCCCGAAA
GGAAGCTGAGTTGGCTGCTGCCACCGCTGAGCAATAACTAGCATAACCCCTTGGGGCCTCTAAACGGGTC
TTGAGGGGTTTTTTGCTGAAAGGAGGAACTATATCCGGATTGGCGAATGGG
[124 nt withheld, positions 1592-1715]
C
[91 nt withheld, positions 1717-1807]
A
[49 nt withheld, positions 1809-1857]
CCTTTGACGTTGGAGTCCACGTTCTTT
[37 nt withheld, positions 1885-1921]
ACCCTATCTCGGTCTATTCTTTTGATTTATAAGGGATTTTGCCGATTTCGGCCTATTGGTTAAAAAATGA
GCTGATTTAACAAAAATTTAACGCGAATTTTAACAAAATATTAACGCTTACAATTTAGGTGGCACTTTTC
GGGGAAATGTGCGCGGAACCCCTATTTGTTTATTTTTCTAAATACATTCAAATATGTATCCGCTCATGAA
TTAATTCTTAGAAAAACTCATCGAGCATCAAATGAAACTGCAATTTATTCATATCAGGATTATCAATACC
ATATTTTTGAAAAAGCCGTTTCTGTAATGAAGGAGAAAACTCACCGAGGCAGTTCCATAGGATGGCAAGA
TCCTGGTATCGGTCTGCGATTCCGACTCGTCCAACATCAATACAACCTATTAATTTCCCCTCGTCAAAAA
TAAGGTTATCAAGTGAGAAATCACCATGAGTGACGACTGAATCCGGTGAGAATGGCAAAAGTTTATGCAT
TTCTTTCCAGACTTGTTCAACAGGCCAGCCATTACGCTCGTCATCAAAATCACTCGCATCAACCAAACCG
TTATTCATTCGTGATTGCGCCTGAGCGAGACGAAATACGCGATCGCTGTTAAAAGGACAATTACAAACAG
GAATCGAATGCAACCGGCGCAGGAACACTGCCAGCGCATCAACAATATTTTCACCTGAATCAGGATATTC
TTCTAATACCTGGAATGCTGTTTTCCCGGGGATCGCAGTGGTGAGTAACCATGCATCATCAGGAGTACGG
ATAAAATGCTTGATGGTCGGAAGAGGCATAAATTCCGTCAGCCAGTTTAGTCTGACCATCTCATCTGTAA
CATCATTGGCAACGCTACCTTTGCCATGTTTCAGAAACAACTCTGGCGCATCGGGCTTCCCATACAATCG
ATAGATTGTCGCACCTGATTGCCCGACATTATCGCGAGCCCATTTATACCCATATAAATCAGCATCCATG
TTGGAATTTAATCGCGGCCTAGAGCAAGACGTTTCCCGTTGAATATGGCTCATAACACCCCTTGTATTAC
TGTTTATGTAAGCAGACAGTTTTATTGTTCATGACCAAAATCCCTTAACGTGAGTTTTCGTTCCACTGAG
CGTCAGACCCCGTAGAAAAGATCAAAGGATCTTCTTGAGATCCTTTTTTTCTGCGCGTAATCTGCTGCTT
GCAAACAAAAAAACCACCGCTACCAGCGGTGGTTTGTTTGCCGGATCAAGAGCTACCAACTCTTTTTCCG
AAGGTAACTGGCTTCAGCAGAGCGCAGATACCAAATACTGTCCTTCTAGTGTAGCCGTAGTTAGGCCACC
ACTTCAAGAACTCTGTAGCACCGCCTACATACCTCGCTCTGCTAATCCTGTTACCAGTGGCTGCTGCCAG
TGGCGATAAGTCGTGTCTTACCGGGTTGGACTCAAGACGATAGTTACCGGATAAGGCGCAGCGGTCGGGC
TGAACGGGGGGTTCGTGCACACAGCCCAGCTTGGAGCGAACGACCTACACCGAACTGAGATACCTACAGC
GTGAGCTATGAGAAAGCGCCACGCTTCCCGAAGGGAGAAAGGCGGACAGGTATCCGGTAAGCGGCAGGGT
CGGAACAGGAGAGCGCACGAGGGAGCTTCCAGGGGGAAACGCCTGGTATCTTTATAGTCCTGTCGGGTTT
CGCCACCTCTGACTTGAGCGTCGATTTTTGTGATGCTCGTCAGGGGGGCGGAGCCTATGGAAAAACGCCA
GCAACGCGGCCTTTTTACGGTTCCTGGCCTTTTGCTGGCCTTTTGCTCACATGTTCTTTCCTGCGTTATC
CCCTGATTCTGTGGATAACCGTATTACCGCCTTTGAGTGAGCTGATACCGCTCGCCGCAGCCGAACGACC
GAGCGCAGCGAGTCAGTGAGCGAGGAAGCGGAAGAGCGCCTGATGCGGTATTTTCTCCTTACGCATCTGT
GCGGTATTTCACACCGCAATGGTGCACTCTCAGTACAATCTGCTCTGATGCCGCATAGTTAAGCCAGTAT
ACACTCCGCTATCGCTACGTGACTGGGTCATGGCTGCGCCCCGACACCCGCCAACACCCGCTGACGCGCC
CTGACGGGCTTGTCTGCTCCCGGCATCCGCTTACAGACAAGCTGTGACCGTCTCCGGGAGCTGCATGTGT
CAGAGGTTTTCACCGTCATCACCGAAACGCGCGAGGCAGCTGCGGTAAAGCTCATCAGCGTGGTCGTGAA
GCGATTCACAGATGTCTGCCTGTTCATCCGCGTCCAGCTCGTTGAGTTTCTCCAGAAGCGTTAATGTCTG
GCTTCTGATAAAGCGGGCCATGTTAAGGGCGGTTTTTTCCTGTTTGGTCACTGATGCCTCCGTGTAAGGG
GGATTTCTGTTCATGGGGGTAATGATACCGATGAAACGAGAGAGGATGCTCACGATACGGGTTACTGATG
ATGAACATGCCCGGTTACTGGAACGTTGTGAGGGTAAACAACTGGCGGTATGGATGCGGCGGGACCAGAG
AAAAATCACTCAGGGTCAATGCCAGCGCTTCGTTAATACAGATGTAGGTGTTCCACAGGGTAGCCAGCAG
CATCCTGCGATGCAGATCCGGAACATAATGGTGCAGGGCGCTGACTTCCGCGTTTCCAGACTTTACGAAA
CACGGAAACCGAAGACCATTCATGTTGTTGCTCAGGTCGCAGACGTTTTGCAGCAGCAGTCGCTTCACGT
TCGCTCGCGTATCGGTGATTCATTCTGCTAACCAGTAAGGCAACCCCGCCAGCCTAGCCGGGTCCTCAAC
GACAGGAGCACGATCATGCGCACCCGTGGGGCCGCCATGCCGGCGATAATGGCCTGCTTCTCGCCGAAAC
GTTTGGTGGCGGGACCAGTGACGAAGGCTTGAGCGAGGGCGTGCAAGATTCCGAATACCGCAAGCGACAG
GCCGATCATCGTCGCGCTCCAGCGAAAGCGGTCCTCGCCGAAAATGACCCAGAGCGCTGCCGGCACCTGT
CCTACGAGTTGCATGATAAAGAAGACAGTCATAAGTGCGGCGACGATAGTCATGCCCCGCGCCCACCGGA
AGGAGCTGACTGGGTTGAAGGCTCTCAAGGGCATCGGTCGAGATCCCGGTGCCTAATGAGTGAGCTAACT
TACATTAATTGCGTTGCGCTCACTGCCCGCTTTCCAGTCGGGAAACCTGTCGTGCCAGCTGCATTAATGA
ATCGGCCAACGCGCGGGGAGAGGCGGTTTGCGTATTGGGCGCCAGGGTGGTTTTTCTTTTCACCAGTGAG
ACGGGCAACAGCTGATTGCCCTTCACCGCCTGGCCCTGAGAGAGTTGCAGCAAGCGGTCCACGCTGGTTT
GCCCCAGCAGGCGAAAATCCTGTTTGATGGTGGTTAACGGCGGGATATAACATGAGCTGTCTTCGGTATC
GTCGTATCCCACTACCGAGATATCCGCACCAACGCGCAGCCCGGACTCGGTAATGGCGCGCATTGCGCCC
AGCGCCATCTGATCGTTGGCAACCAGCATCGCAGTGGGAACGATGCCCTCATTCAGCATTTGCATGGTTT
GTTGAAAACCGGACATGGCACTCCAGTCGCCTTCCCGTTCCGCTATCGGCTGAATTTGATTGCGAGTGAG
ATATTTATGCCAGCCAGCCAGACGCAGACGCGCCGAGACAGAACTTAATGGGCCCGCTAACAGCGCGATT
TGCTGGTGACCCAATGCGACCAGATGCTCCACGCCCAGTCGCGTACCGTCTTCATGGGAGAAAATAATAC
TGTTGATGGGTGTCTGGTCAGAGACATCAAGAAATAACGCCGGAACATTAGTGCAGGCAGCTTCCACAGC
AATGGCATCCTGGTCATCCAGCGGATAGTTAATGATCAGCCCACTGACGCGTTGCGCGAGAAGATTGTGC
ACCGCCGCTTTACAGGCTTCGACGCCGCTTCGTTCTACCATCGACACCACCACGCTGGCACCCAGTTGAT
CGGCGCGAGATTTAATCGCCGCGACAATTTGCGACGGCGCGTGCAGGGCCAGACTGGAGGTGGCAACGCC
AATCAGCAACGACTGTTTGCCCGCCAGTTGTTGTGCCACGCGGTTGGGAATGTAATTCAGCTCCGCCATC
GCCGCTTCCACTTTTTCCCGCGTTTTCGCAGAAACGTGGCTGGCCTGGTTCACCACGCGGGAAACGGTCT
GATAAGAGACACCGGCATACTCTGCGACATCGTATAACGTTACTGGTTTCACATTCACCACCCTGAATTG
ACTCTCTTCCGGGCGCTATCATGCCATACCGCGAAAGGTTTTGCGCCATTCGATGGTGTCCGGGATCTCG
ACGCTCTCCCTTATGCGACTCCTGCATTAGGAAGCAGCCCAGTAGTAGGTTGAGGCCGTTGAGCACCGCC
GCCGCAAGGAATGGTGCATGCAAGGAGATGGCGCCCAACAGTCCCCCGGCCACGGGGCCTGCCACCATAC
CCACGCCGAAACAAGCGCTCATGAGCCCGAAGTGGCGAGCCCGATCTTCCCCATCGGTGATGTCGGCGAT
ATAGGCGCCAGCAACCGCACCTGTGGCGCCGGTGATGCCGGCCACGATGCGTCCGGCGTAGAGGATCGAG
ATCTCGATCCCGCGAAATTAATACGACTCACTATAGGGGAATTGTGAGCGGATAACAATTCCCCTCTAGA
AATAATTTTGTTTAACTTTAAGAAGGAGATATAC
